>Addgene plasmid #16307 | Axin GID 1-2/pET29b | addgene partial sequence | sequence record 22780 | 16307 with T7
TTGTTTAACTTTAAGAAGGAGATATACATATGAAAGAAACCGCTGCTGCTAAATTCGAACGCCAGCACAT
GGACAGCCCAGATCTGGGTACCCTGGTGCCACGCGGTTCCATGGAGAGCGAGCAACAGAGTATGTCCAGC
GATGCCGATACCATGTCATTAACTGACAGCAGCGTAGATGGGATCCCACCGTACAGACTCCGAAAACACT
ATCGCAGAGAAATGCAAGAGAGTGCCAACGCAAATGGTCGTGGACCGCTACCTCACATTCCTCGTACATA
TCACATGCCAAAGGATATTCACGTCGATCCTGAAAAATTTGCTGCTGAGCTTATAAGTCGCTTGGAGGGG
GTCCTGAGAGACCGTGAAGCAGAACAGAAGCTTGAAGAGCGACTTAAACGCGTCCGAGCTGAAGAAGAAG
GGGATGATGGGGATGTCTCCTCTGGACTCGAGCACCACCACCACCACCACTGAGATCCGGCTGCTAACAA
AGCCCGAAAGGAAGCTGAGTTGGCTGCTGCCACCGCTGAGCAATAACTAGCATAACCCCTTGGGGCCTCT
AAACGGGTCTTGAGGGGTTTTTTGCTGAAAGGAGGAACTATATCCGGATTGGCGAATGGG
[54 nt withheld, positions 621-674]
N
[69 nt withheld, positions 676-744]
C
[74 nt withheld, positions 746-819]
