>Addgene plasmid #16307 | Axin GID 1-2/pET29b | addgene partial sequence | sequence record 22781 | 16307 with T7-term
TTGTTAGCAGCCGGATCTCAGTGGTGGTGGTGGTGGTGCTCGAGTCCAGAGGAGAACCCCCATCATCCCC
TTCTTCTTCAGCTCGGACGCGTTTAAGTCGCTCTTCAAGCTTCTGTTCTGCTTCACGGTCTCTCAGGACC
CCCTCCAAGCGACTTATAAGCTCAGCAGCAAATTTTTCAGGATCGACGTGAATATCCTTTGGCATGTGAT
ATGTACGAGGAATGTGAGGTAGCGGTCCACGACCATTTGCGTTGGCACTCTCTTGCATTTCTCTGCGATA
GTGTTTTCGGAGTCTGTACGGTGGGATCCCATCTACGCTGCTGTCAGTTAATGACATGGTATCGGCATCG
CTGGACATACTCTGTTGCTCGCTCTCCATGGAACCGCGTGGCACCAGGGTACCCAGATCTGGGCTGTCCA
TGTGCTGGCGTTCGAATTTAGCAGCAGCGGTTTCTTTCATATGTATATCTCCTTCTTAAAGTTAAACAAA
ATTATTTCTAGAGGGGAATTGTTATCCGCTCACAATTCCCCTATAGTGAGTCGTATTAATTTCGCGGGAT
CGAGATCGATCTCGATCCTCTACGCCGGACGCATCGTGGCCGGCATCACCGGCGCCACAGGTGCGGTTGC
TGGCGCCTATATCGCCGACATCACCGATGGGGAAGATCGGGCTCGCCACTTCGGGCTCATGAGCGCTTGT
TTCGGCGTGGGTATGGTGGCAGGCCCCGTGGCCGGGGGACTGTTGGGCGCCATCTCCTTGCATGCACCAT
TCCTTGCGGCGGCGGTGCTCAACGGCCTCACCTACTACTGGGCTGCTTCCTAATGCAGGAGTCGCATAAG
GAGAGCGTCGAGATCCCGGACACCATCGATGCGCAAACCTTTCGCGGTATGGCATGATAGCGCCCGGAAG
AGAGTCATTCA
