[The description below was written by a language model from this plasmid's Addgene catalogue record.]
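Description:
Axin GID 1-2/pET29b is a bacterial expression plasmid built on the commercial pET29b backbone (about 5.4 kb without insert). It carries a short fragment of Xenopus laevis Axin (axin1.L), roughly 329 bp and encoding amino acids 320–429. The "GID" name, read alongside the associated work on regulation of glycogen synthase kinase 3β and Wnt signalling by Axin, suggests that this fragment corresponds to the GSK-3 interaction domain, although the record does not spell out the abbreviation. The fragment was inserted by restriction cloning between NcoI and XhoI, both of which remain intact, so it can be excised or swapped. Cloning into XhoI places the coding sequence in frame with the backbone-encoded C-terminal His tag, which allows purification of the polypeptide by immobilised metal affinity chromatography.

No feature table is provided, so the regulatory elements are not explicitly listed. The T7 and T7 terminator sequencing primers fit the standard pET design, in which the insert sits between a T7 promoter and T7 terminator. Expression in that design requires a host that supplies T7 RNA polymerase. pET29 vectors also normally encode an N-terminal S-tag upstream of the NcoI site, but the record lists only the His tag and does not say whether the S-tag is part of the fusion. The plasmid is selected with kanamycin, is propagated in a general cloning strain (DH5alpha), and is listed as high copy. Its likely use is production of recombinant His-tagged Axin fragment in E. coli for biochemical studies, such as binding or kinase regulation assays with GSK-3β, although the record does not state specific applications.
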