Addgene plasmid #16307: Axin GID 1-2/pET29b
Depositing lab: Peter Klein. Depositing organization: University of Pennsylvania. Publication: Regulation of glycogen synthase kinase 3beta and downstream Wnt signaling by axin. Hedgepeth CM, Deardorff MA, Rankin K, Klein PS. Mol Cell Biol. 1999 Oct . 19(10):7147-57. PubMed 10490650.
Backbone
  Vector backbone: pET29b
  Backbone manufacturer: EMD Biosciences
  Backbone size w/o insert (bp): 5370
  Vector type: Bacterial Expression
Growth in bacteria
  Bacterial resistance: Kanamycin, 50 μg/mL
  Growth temperature: 37°C
  Growth strain: DH5alpha
  Copy number: High Copy
Gene/Insert
  Gene/Insert name: Axin GID 1-2 (alt name: Axin)
  Species: X. laevis (frog)
  Insert size (bp): 329
  Mutation: Amino acids 320-429
  Entrez Gene: axin1.L (a.k.a. XELAEV_18045581mg, axin1, fused)
  Tag / fusion protein: His (C terminal on backbone)
  Cloning method: Restriction Enzyme; 5′ cloning site NcoI (not destroyed); 3′ cloning site XhoI (not destroyed)
  Sequencing primers: 5′ T7; 3′ T7 Terminal
Terms and licenses: Academic/Nonprofit Terms; Industry Terms: Not Available to Industry
How to cite: Axin GID 1-2/pET29b was a gift from Peter Klein (Addgene plasmid # 16307 ; http://n2t.net/addgene:16307 ; RRID:Addgene_16307)
